Addgene plasmid #170008: pAM004
Purpose: Encodes PugtL-sfgfp reporter and TetR-controlled expression of S. Typhimurium PhoP
Depositing lab: Jeffrey Tabor. Depositing organization: Rice University. Publication: High-throughput discovery of peptide activators of a bacterial sensor kinase. Brink KR, Mu AM, Hoang KV, Groszman K, Gunn JS, Tabor JJ. bioRxiv 10.1101/2021.06.01.446581.
Backbone
  Vector backbone: pSC101*
  Vector type: Bacterial Expression, Synthetic Biology
Growth in bacteria
  Bacterial resistance: Ampicillin, 100 μg/mL
  Growth temperature: 37°C
  Growth strain: DH5alpha
  Copy number: Low Copy
Gene/Insert 1
  Gene/Insert name: Superfolder GFP (alt name: sfgfp)
  Species: Aequorea victoria
  Promoter: PugtL
  Cloning method: Unknown
  Sequencing primers: 5′ CGTCTAAGAAACCATTATTATCATGACATTAAC
Gene/Insert 2
  Gene/Insert name: PhoP
  Species: Salmonella enterica subsp. enterica serovar Typhimurium
  Promoter: PLTetO-1
  Cloning method: Unknown
  Sequencing primers: 5′ GAGTTTACGGGTTGTTAAACCTTC
Terms and licenses: Academic/Nonprofit Terms; Industry Terms: Not Available to Industry
Depositor comments: Please visit https://www.biorxiv.org/content/10.1101/2021.06.01.446581v1 for bioRxiv preprint.
How to cite: pAM004 was a gift from Jeffrey Tabor (Addgene plasmid # 170008 ; http://n2t.net/addgene:170008 ; RRID:Addgene_170008)
