[The description below was written by a language model from this plasmid's Addgene catalogue record and pLannotate feature annotations shown in this document.]
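Description:
pAM004 is a low-copy bacterial expression and synthetic-biology plasmid of about 6.3 kb built on a pSC101* backbone. It replicates from the pSC101 origin, which depends on the plasmid-encoded Rep101 (RepA) protein, and is selected with ampicillin through a bla (β-lactamase) cassette driven by its own promoter and followed by a lambda t0 terminator.

The plasmid combines a tunable response-regulator expression module with a transcriptional output reporter for the PhoP/PhoQ two-component system. The Salmonella enterica serovar Typhimurium phoP coding sequence sits downstream of the PLtetO-1 promoter, a phage lambda PL derivative carrying tet operators. TetR is expressed on the same plasmid, apparently from a fragment of the constitutive J23119 promoter lying just upstream of it, and is terminated by rrnB T1 and a his operon terminator fragment. TetR represses PLtetO-1 until a tetracycline-class inducer is supplied, so PhoP levels can be set by inducer dose. The reporter is superfolder GFP, a robustly folding Aequorea victoria GFP variant, which the catalogue record places under PugtL; this promoter is not annotated in the feature table, although an unannotated region lies upstream of the sfGFP coding sequence, which spans the numbering origin. rrnB T1 and T7Te terminators separate the sfGFP unit from the phoP unit, insulating the two from read-through.

Since phosphorylated PhoP activates PhoP-dependent promoters, fluorescence should report PhoP activity. PhoQ is not encoded here, so the sensor kinase must come from the host or another plasmid. The associated work concerns high-throughput discovery of peptide activators of a bacterial sensor kinase, consistent with use as a fluorescent readout in such screens.
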