Features (pLannotate 1.2.2; 15 found; start..end, strand, type, name):
    946..1009    +  promoter       AmpR promoter: bla
   1010..1870    +  CDS            AmpR: β-lactamase; bla; confers resistance to ampicillin, carbenicillin, and related antibiotics
   1950..1984    +  terminator     lambda t0 terminator: minimal transcription terminator from phage lambda (Scholtissek and Grosse, 1987)
   2486..2708    +  rep_origin     pSC101 ori: low-copy replication origin that requires the Rep101 protein
   2756..3706    +  CDS            Rep101: RepA protein needed for replication with the pSC101 origin; rep101
   4009..4056    -  terminator     his operon terminator (fragment): This putative transcriptin terminator from the E. coli his operon has a 2-bp deletion introduced during synthesis. Its efficiency has not been determined.
   4069..4155    -  terminator     rrnB T1 terminator: Escherichia coli rrnB; transcription terminator T1 from the E. coli rrnB gene
   4161..4787    -  CDS            TetR: tetracycline repressor TetR; tetR; TetR binds to the tetracycline operator tetO to inhibit transcription. This inhibition can be relieved by adding tetracycline or doxycycline.
   4831..4856    -  promoter       J23119(SpeI) promoter (fragment): bacterial promoter (Registry of Standard Biological Parts BBa J23119) modified to end with an SpeI site
   4857..4901    -  misc_feature   MCS (fragment): pUC18/19 multiple cloning site
   4961..5632    -  CDS            phoP: PHOP_SALT1 - Experimental evidence at protein level: Swiss-Prot protein existence level 1. Member of the two-component regulatory system PhoP/PhoQ which regulates the expression of genes involved in virulence, adaptation to acidic and low Mg(2+) environments and resistance to host defense antimicrobial peptides. Essential for intramacrophage survival of S.typhimurium. In low periplasmic Mg(2+), PhoQ phosphorylates PhoP, resulting in the expression of PhoP-activated genes (PAG) and repression of PhoP-repressed genes (PRG). In high periplasmic Mg(2+), PhoQ dephosphorylates phospho-PhoP, resultin
   5718..5791    -  promoter       PLtetO-1 promoter: modified phage lambda PL promoter with tet operator sites (Lutz and Bujard, 1997)
   5868..5895    -  terminator     T7Te terminator: phage T7 early transcription terminator
   5911..5982    -  terminator     rrnB T1 terminator: transcription terminator T1 from the E. coli rrnB gene
   6061..459     -  CDS            superfolder GFP (across the origin): GFP variant that folds robustly even when fused to poorly folded proteins (Pédelacq et al., 2006)
>Addgene plasmid #170008 | pAM004 | addgene full sequence | sequence record 335294 | Addgene NGS Result
GGTGATGTAAACATTGTGGCTGTTAAAATTGTATTCCAGCTTATGGCCCAGGATATTGCCGTCTTCTTTA
AAGTCAATGCCTTTCAGCTCAATGCGGTTTACCAGGGTATCGCCTTCAAATTTCACTTCCGCACGCGTTT
TGTACGTGCCGTCATCCTTAAAGGAAATCGTGCGTTCCTGCACATAGCCTTCCGGCATGGCGGACTTGAA
GAAGTCATGCTGCTTCATATGGTCCGGATAACGAGCAAAGCACTGAACACCATAAGTCAGCGTCGTTACC
AGAGTCGGCCAAGGTACCGGCAGTTTACCAGTAGTACAGATGAACTTCAGCGTCAGTTTACCATTAGTTG
CGTCACCTTCACCCTCGCCACGCACGGAAAACTTATGACCGTTGACATCACCATCCAGTTCCACCAGAAT
AGGGACGACACCAGTGAACAGCTCTTCGCCTTTACGCATCTAGTATTTCTCCTCTTTTTTGAGCCTCCTC
GCAGGTTTTTATAATTTTATCGCCCAACTGGAAACAAAGCCGTCAGCTAATCGTTACAACAAATATAATT
AAGACAAAAACTAAAGAGTAAGATATTTATATCATAAGCACTATCAGTATTGGCCTTCTGCCCTACCGCT
AAACATCTCATTGTTGTTAGCCTAATAATACTTTTAGTTTAACTTCTTATAAGACAATTTCTACACGGTT
GAGCAACTATTTACTTTCTCTAAAAATAATATAGTGCGTAATTATCCGACGTCGGCCGTAGGCGTCGGAG
ATTCCGGAGCGTAATAGGGAGTAGACGGAACGCGGAAGCGATAAAAATTCTGCCTCGTGATACGCCTATT
TTTATAGGTTAATGTCATGATAATAATGGTTTATTAGACGTCAGGTGGCACCATGGGAAATGTGCGCGGA
ACCCCTATTTGTTTATTTTTCTAAATACATTAAAATATGTATCCGCTCATGAGACAATAACCCTGATAAA
TGCTTCAATAATATTGAAAAAGGAAGAGTATGAGTATTCAACATTTCAGTGTCGCCCTTATTCCCTTTTT
TGCGGCATTTTGCCTTCCTGTTTTTGCTCACCCAGAAACGCTGGTGAAAGTAAAAGATGCTGAAGATCAG
TTGGGTGCACGAGTGGGTTACATCGAACTGGATCTCAACAGCGGTAAGATCCTTGAGAGTTTTCGCCCCG
AAGAACGTTTTCCAATGATGAGCACTTTTAAAGTTCTGCTATGTGGCGCGGTATTATACCGTATTGACGC
CGGGCAAGAGCAACTCGGTCGCCGCATACACTATTCTCAGAATGACTTGGTTGAGTACTCACCAGTAACA
GAAAAGCATCTTACGGATGGCATGACAGTAAGAGAATTATGCAGTGCTGCCATAACCATGAGTGATAACA
CTGCGGCCAACTTACTTCTGACAACGATCGGAGGACCGAAGGAGCTAACCGCTTTTTTGCACAACATGGG
GGATCATGTAACTCGCCTTGATCGTTGGGAACCGGAGCTGAATGAAGCCATACCAAACGACGAGCGTGAC
ACCACGATGCCTGTAGCAATGGCAACAACGTTGCGCAAACTATTAACTGGCGAACTACTTACTCTAGCTT
CCCGGCAACAATTAATAGACTGGATGGAGGCGGATAAAGTTGCAGGACCACTTCTGCGCTCGGCCCTTCC
GGCTGGCTGGTTTATTGCTGATAAATCTGGAGCCGGTGAGCGTGGATCACGCGGTATCATTGCAGCACTG
GGGCCAGATGGTAAGCCCTCCCGTATCGTAGTTATCTACACGACGGGGAGTCAGGCAACTATGGATGAAC
GAAATAGACAGATCGCTGAGATAGGTGCCTCACTGATTAAGCATTGGTAACTGTCAGACCAAGTTTACGA
GCTCGCTTGGACTCCTGTTGATAGATCCAGTAATGACATCAGAACTCCATCTGGATTTGTTCAGAACGCT
CGGTTGCCGCCGGGCGTTTTTTATTGGTGAGAATCCAAGCACTAGGGACAGTAAGACGGGTAAGCCTGTT
GATGATACCGCTGCCTTACTGGGTGCATTAGCCAGTCTGAATGACCTGTCACGGGATAATCCGAAGTGGT
CAGACTGGAAAATCAGAGGGCAGGAACTGCTGAACAGCAAAAAGTCAGATAGCACCACATAGCAGACCAG
CCATAAAACGCCCTGAGAAGCCCGTGACGGGCTTTTCTTGTATTATGGGTAGTTTCCTTGCATGAATCCA
TAAAAGGCGCCTGTAGTGCCATTTACCCACATTCACTGCCAGAGCCGTGAGCGCAGCGAACTGAATGTCA
CGAAAAAGACAGCGACTCAGGTGCCTGATGGTCGGAGACAAAAGGAATATTAAGCGATTTGCACGAGCTT
GCGAGGGTGCTACTTAAGCCTTTAGGGTTTTAAGGTCTGTTTTGTAGAGGAGCAAACAGCGTTTGCGACA
TCCTTTTGTAATACTGCGGAACTGACTAAAGTAGTGAGTTATACACAGGGCTGGGATCTATTCTTTTTAT
CTTTTTTTATTCTTTCTTTATTCTATAAATTATAACCACTTGAATATAAACAAAAAAAACACACAAAGGT
CTAGCGGAATTTACAGAGGGTCTAGCAGAATTTACAAGTTTTCCAGCAAAGGTCTAGCAGAATTTACAGA
TACCCACAACTCAAAGGAAAAGGACATGTAATTATCATTGACTAGCCCATCTCAATTGGTATAGTGATTA
AAATCACCTAGACCAATTGAGATGTATGTCTGAATTAGTTGTTTTCAAAGCAAATGAACTAGCGATTAGT
CGCTATGACTTAACGGAGCATGAAACCAAGCTAATTTTATGCTGTGTGGCACTACTCAACCCCACTATTG
AAAACCCTACAAGGAAAGAACGGACGGTATCGTTCACTTATAACCAATACGCTCAGATGATGAACATCAG
TAGGGAAAATGCTTATGGTGTATTAGCTAAAGCAACCAGAGAGCTGATGACGAGAACTGTGGAAATCATG
AATCCTTTGGTTAAAGGCTTTGAGATTTTCCAGTGGACAAACTATGCCAAGTTCTCAAGCGAAAAATTAG
AATTAGTTTTTAGTGAAGAGATATTGCCTTATCTTTTCCAGTTAAAAAAATTCATAAAATATAATCTGGA
ACATGTTAAGTCTTTTGAAAACAAATACTCTATGAGGATTTATGAGTGGTTATTAAAAGAACTAACACAA
AAGAAAACTCACAAGGCAAATATAGAGATTAGCCTTGATGAATTTAAGTTCATGTTAATGCTTGAAAATA
ACTACCATGAGTTTAAAAGGCTTAACCAATGGGTTTTGAAACCAATAAGTAAAGATTTAAACACTTACAG
CAATATGAAATTGGTGGTTGATAAGCGAGGCCGCCCGACTGATACGTTGATTTTCCAAGTTGAACTAGAT
AGACAAATGGATCTCGTAACCGAACTTGAGAACAACCAGATAAAAATGAATGGTGACAAAATACCAACAA
CCATTACATCAGATTCCTACCTACATAACGGACTAAGAAAAACACTACACGATGCTTTAACTGCAAAAAT
TCAGCTCACCAGTTTTGAGGCAAAATTTTTGAGTGACATGCAAAGTAAGTATGATCTCAATGGTTCGTTC
TCATGGCTCACGCAAAAACAACGAACCACACTAGAGAACATACTGGCTAAATACGGAAGGATCTGAGGTT
CTTATGGCTCTTGTATCTATCAGTGAAGCATCAAGACTAACAAACAAAAGTAGAACAACTGTTCACCGTT
ACATATCAAAGGGAAAACTGTCCATATGCACAGATGAAAACGGTGTAAAAAAGATAGATACATCAGAGCT
TTTACGAGTTTTTGGTGCATTCAAAGCTGTTCACCATGAACAGATCGACAATGTAACCTCGAGATTACCG
CCTTTGAGTGAGCTGATACCGCTCGCCGCAGCCGAACGACCGAGCGCAGCGAGTCAGTGAGCGAGGAAGC
CTGCATAACGCGAAGTAATCTTTTCGGTTTTAAAGAAAAAGGGCAGGGTGGTGACACCTTGCCCTTCTAG
GGCGGCGGATTTGTCCTACTCAGGAGAGCGTTCACCGACAAACAACAGATAAAACGAAAGGCCCAGTCTT
TCGACTGAGCCTTTCGTTTTATTTGATGCCTTAAGACCCACTTTCACATTTAAGTTGTTTTTCTAATCCG
CATATGATCAATTCAAGGCCGAATAAGAAGGCTGGCTCTGCACCTTGGTGATCAAATAATTCGATAGCTT
GTCGTAATAATGGCGGCATACTATCAGTAGTAGGTGTTTCCCTTTCTTCTTTAGCGACTTGATGCTCTTG
ATCTTCCAATACGCAACCTAAAGTAAAATGCCCCACTGCGCTGAGTGCATATAATGCATTCTCTAGTGAA
AAACCTTGTTGGCATAAAAAGGCTAATTGATTTTCGAGAGTTTCATACTGTTTTTCTGTAGGCCGTGTAC
CTAAATGTACTTTTGCTCCATCGCGATGACTTAGTAAAGCACATCTAAAACTTTTAGCGTTATTACGTAA
AAAATCTTGCCAGCTTTCCCCTTCTAAAGGGCAAAAGTGAGTATGGTGCCTATCTAACATCTCAATGGCT
AAGGCGTCGAGCAAAGCCCGCTTATTTTTTACATGCCAATACAATGTAGGCTGCTCTACACCTAGCTTCT
GGGCGAGTTTACGGGTTGTTAAACCTTCGATTCCGACCTCATTAAGCAGCTCTAATGCGCTGTTAATCAC
TTTACTTTTATCTAAACGAGACATCATACTACCCCCTGTTAAAGAGTGTTTCTCTGGCTGGGCTAGCACA
ATACCTAGGACTGAGCTAGCTGTCAAAAGCTTGCATGCCTGCAGGTCGACTCTAGAGGATCCACGGGTAC
CAGCGTTTTGTTATCAATAAAAAAGGCCCCCCGATTTGGGAGGCCTTTTTAGTTAGATTAGCGCAATTCA
AAAAGATATCCTTGTCCGCGTACGGTGGTAATGACATCGTGCGGATACTGGGCCTGTATTTTTTTCCGCA
GACGCCCCATGAGAACATCAATGGTATGACTTTCCCGCAGTTCCGCATCCGGATACAGCTGAAGCATCAG
CGAATCTTTGCTGACCACTTTACCGTTGTTACGGATAAGCGTTTCCATAATGGTGTATTCGAACGCCGTG
AGTTTGATGACCTCTTCATTGACGGATAATTCCCGGCGTGAGAGATCCACCTGGAACGGCGGGATGTTGA
TCACCTGGGAGGCCAGACCGCTATTACGGCGCATTAACGCCTGCATACGCGCCATTACCTCTTCGATGTG
GAATGGCTTCGTCACGTAGTCATCGGCCCCGGAGCTGAGAACCTCGACTTTATCCTGCCAGCCTTCGCGC
GCGGTTAACACCAGAACCGGCAGTGAAACATCACTGCTGCGCCAGCGGCGTATTAAGGAAAGGCCGTCTT
CATCCGGCAGACCTAAATCGACAATAGCGATATCCGGAAGGTGTTCATTAAGGTAGTAATCAGCTTCCCT
GGCATCTTCTGCGGCATCGACCTGGTGACCTGAATCCTGGAGCTGAACCTTCAGGTGGTGGCGTAATAAT
GCATTATCCTCTACAACCAGTACGCGCATCATTAGAAAACTTCCTAGGCATGATTAAGATGTTTCAGTAC
GAAAATTGCTTTCATTGTTGATCTCCTTTTTAAGTGAACTTGGGCCCGGTCAGTGCGTCCTGCTGATGTG
CTCAGTATCTCTATCACTGATAGGGATGTCAATCTCTATCACTGATAGGGAGTCTTCGCGTAACGGTCGC
CGTTATTAAACGGTTACGCGGGAGGAAATCCTTATCCGTCCCGAAAACGGATATAAACGCAGAAAGGCCC
ACCCGAAGGTGAGCCAGTGTGACTCTAGTAGAGAGCGTTCACCGACAAACAACAGATAAAACGAAAGGCC
CAGTCTTTCGACTGAGCCTTTCGTTTTATTTGATGCCTGGTCTAGATTATTAGCGGCCGCAACGGCTGTC
GTCAGTACAATTATGAGTGCCTGGGTTTATATGCGCCTCATTTGTACAGTTCATCCATACCATGCGTGAT
GCCCGCTGCGGTTACGAATTCCAGCAGAACCATATGATCGCGTTTCTCGTTCGGATCTTTAGACAGAACG
CTTTGCGTGCTCAGATAGTGATTGTCTGGCAGCAGAACAGGACCATCACCGATTGGAGTGTTTTGCTGGT
AGTGATCAGCCAGCTGCACGCTGCCATCCTCCACGTTGTGGCGAATTTTAAAATTCGCTTTAATGCCATT
TTTTTGTTTATCGGC
